Addgene plasmid #165438: CMV-mEGFP(A206K)-paCaMKII
Purpose: Expresses photoactivatable CaMKII in mammalian cells to induce synaptic plasticity.
Depositing lab: Hideji Murakoshi. Depositing organization: National Institute for Physiological Sciences. Publication: Photoactivatable CaMKII induces synaptic plasticity in single synapses. Shibata ACE, Ueda HH, Eto K, Onda M, Sato A, Ohba T, Nabekura J, Murakoshi H. Nat Commun. 2021 Feb 2;12(1):751. doi: 10.1038/s41467-021-21025-6. PubMed 33531495.
Backbone
  Vector backbone: Customized Vector
  Vector type: Mammalian Expression
Growth in bacteria
  Bacterial resistance: Ampicillin, 100 μg/mL
  Growth temperature: 37°C
  Growth strain: DH5alpha
  Copy number: High Copy
Gene/Insert
  Gene/Insert name: mEGFP(A206K)-paCaMKII
  Species: R. norvegicus (rat), Synthetic
  Insert size (bp): 2505
  Promoter: CMV
  Tag / fusion protein: mEGFP(A206K) (N terminal on insert)
  Cloning method: Restriction Enzyme; 5′ cloning site AgeI (destroyed during cloning); 3′ cloning site BamHI (unknown if destroyed)
Terms and licenses: Academic/Nonprofit Terms; Industry Terms: Not Available to Industry
Depositor comments: Only tested in HeLa cells, but not in neurons.
How to cite: CMV-mEGFP(A206K)-paCaMKII was a gift from Hideji Murakoshi (Addgene plasmid # 165438 ; http://n2t.net/addgene:165438 ; RRID:Addgene_165438)
