[The description below was written by a language model from this plasmid's Addgene catalogue record and pLannotate feature annotations shown in this document.]
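Description:
CMV-mEGFP(A206K)-paCaMKII is a mammalian expression plasmid of about 5.7 kb, built on a customized backbone, that drives constitutive expression of a fluorescently tagged, photoactivatable form of Ca2+/calmodulin-dependent protein kinase II. It is propagated in E. coli as a high-copy plasmid through a ColE1/pUC-type origin and selected with ampicillin via a β-lactamase gene under its own bla promoter. An f1 phage origin is also present, along with a very short fragment annotated as RSF ori that is probably only a backbone remnant. No mammalian selection marker is annotated, so the plasmid appears suited to transient transfection.

The expression cassette consists of the human cytomegalovirus immediate-early enhancer and promoter, followed by monomeric EGFP carrying the A206K mutation that suppresses dimerization. A short linker derived from a multiple cloning site joins it in frame to the paCaMKII coding region, and transcripts end at an SV40 polyadenylation signal; the adjacent large T antigen fragment is likely part of that SV40 3′ region. The catalogue lists the roughly 2.5 kb insert as rat plus synthetic sequence. The automated annotation labels the kinase region as human CAMK2G, which probably reflects a homology match rather than the true source. Neither the CaMKII isoform nor the light-sensing module that confers photoactivation is identified in the record.

The construct is intended for optical activation of CaMKII signalling to induce synaptic plasticity, with the N-terminal mEGFP allowing visualization of expression and localization. The depositor notes that this version was tested only in HeLa cells, not in neurons.
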