Features (pLannotate 1.2.2; 12 found; start..end, strand, type, name):
     10..44      +  rep_origin     RSF ori (fragment): Plasmids containing the RSF 1030 origin of replication can be propagated in E. coli cells that contain additional plasmids with compatible origins.
    112..415     +  enhancer       CMV enhancer: human cytomegalovirus immediate early enhancer
    416..619     +  promoter       CMV promoter: human cytomegalovirus (CMV) immediate early promoter
    664..1380    +  CDS            mEGFP: mEGFP is a basic (constitutively fluorescent) green fluorescent protein published in 2002, derived from Aequorea victoria. It has moderate acid sensitivity.
   1381..1401    +  misc_feature   MCS (fragment): multiple cloning site
   1402..3156    +  CDS            CAMK2G: KCC2G_HUMAN - Also known as CAMK, CAMK-II, CAMKG. Experimental evidence at protein level: Swiss-Prot protein existence level 1. Calcium/calmodulin-dependent protein kinase that functions autonomously after Ca(2+)/calmodulin-binding and autophosphorylation, and is involved in sarcoplasmic reticulum Ca(2+) transport in skeletal muscle and may function in dendritic spine and synapse formation and neuronal plasticity. In slow-twitch muscles, is involved in regulation of sarcoplasmic reticulum (SR) Ca(2+) transport and in fast-twitch muscle participates in the control of Ca(2+) release from the SR
   3193..3276    +  CDS            large T antigen (fragment): large T antigen from SV40 (simian virus 40)
   3299..3420    +  polyA_signal   SV40 poly(A) signal: SV40 polyadenylation signal
   3427..3855    +  rep_origin     f1 ori (sequence partly withheld): f1 bacteriophage origin of replication; arrow indicates direction of (+) strand synthesis
   3938..4042    +  promoter       AmpR promoter: bla
   4043..4903    +  CDS            AmpR: β-lactamase; bla; confers resistance to ampicillin, carbenicillin, and related antibiotics
   5074..5662    +  rep_origin     ori: high-copy-number ColE1/pMB1/pBR322/pUC origin of replication
>Addgene plasmid #165438 | CMV-mEGFP(A206K)-paCaMKII | addgene full sequence | sequence record 325971 | Addgene NGS Result
TCCCCTGCGTTATCCCCTGATTCTGTGGATAACCGTATTACCGCCATGCATTAGTTATTAATAGTAATCA
ATTACGGGGTCATTAGTTCATAGCCCATATATGGAGTTCCGCGTTACATAACTTACGGTAAATGGCCCGC
CTGGCTGACCGCCCAACGACCCCCGCCCATTGACGTCAATAATGACGTATGTTCCCATAGTAACGCCAAT
AGGGACTTTCCATTGACGTCAATGGGTGGAGTATTTACGGTAAACTGCCCACTTGGCAGTACATCAAGTG
TATCATATGCCAAGTACGCCCCCTATTGACGTCAATGACGGTAAATGGCCCGCCTGGCATTATGCCCAGT
ACATGACCTTATGGGACTTTCCTACTTGGCAGTACATCTACGTATTAGTCATCGCTATTACCATGGTGAT
GCGGTTTTGGCAGTACATCAATGGGCGTGGATAGCGGTTTGACTCACGGGGATTTCCAAGTCTCCACCCC
ATTGACGTCAATGGGAGTTTGTTTTGGCACCAAAATCAACGGGACTTTCCAAAATGTCGTAACAACTCCG
CCCCATTGACGCAAATGGGCGGTAGGCGTGTACGGTGGGAGGTCTATATAAGCAGAGCTGGTTTAGTGAA
CCGTCAGATCCGCTAGCGCTACCGGTCGCCACCATGGTGAGCAAGGGCGAGGAGCTGTTCACCGGGGTGG
TGCCCATCCTGGTCGAGCTGGACGGCGACGTAAACGGCCACAAGTTCAGCGTGTCCGGCGAGGGCGAGGG
CGATGCCACCTACGGCAAGCTGACCCTGAAGTTCATCTGCACCACCGGCAAGCTGCCCGTGCCCTGGCCC
ACCCTCGTGACCACCCTGACCTACGGCGTGCAGTGCTTCAGCCGCTACCCCGACCACATGAAGCAGCACG
ACTTCTTCAAGTCCGCCATGCCCGAAGGCTACGTCCAGGAGCGCACCATCTTCTTCAAGGACGACGGCAA
CTACAAGACCCGCGCCGAGGTGAAGTTCGAGGGCGACACCCTGGTGAACCGCATCGAGCTGAAGGGCATC
GACTTCAAGGAGGACGGCAACATCCTGGGGCACAAGCTGGAGTACAACTACAACAGCCACAACGTCTATA
TCATGGCCGACAAGCAGAAGAACGGCATCAAGGTGAACTTCAAGATCCGCCACAACATCGAGGACGGCAG
CGTGCAGCTCGCCGACCACTACCAGCAGAACACCCCCATCGGCGACGGCCCCGTGCTGCTGCCCGACAAC
CACTACCTGAGCACCCAGTCCAAGCTGAGCAAAGACCCCAACGAGAAGCGCGATCACATGGTCCTGCTGG
AGTTCGTGACCGCCGCCGGGATCACTCTCGGCATGGACGAGCTGTACAAGTCCGGACTCAGATCTCGAGC
TATGGCTACCATCACCTGCACCCGATTCACGGAAGAGTACCAGCTCTTCGAGGAACTGGGAAAGGGAGCC
TTCTCCGTGGTGCGCAGGTGTGTGAAGGTGCTGGCTGGCCAGGAGTATGCTGCCAAGATTATCAACACCA
AGAAGCTCTCAGCCAGAGATCACCAGAAGTTGGAACGCGAGGCCCGCATCTGCCGCTTGTTGAAGCACCC
CAATATCGTCCGACTCCATGACAGCATCTCCGAGGAGGGGCACCACTACCTTATCTTCGATCTGGTCACT
GGTGGGGAGCTGTTCGAAGACATTGTGGCCCGGGAGTATTACAGTGAGGCTGATGCCAGCCACTGTATCC
AGCAGATCCTGGAGGCTGTGCTACACTGTCACCAGATGGGGGTGGTGCATCGCGACCTGAAGCCTGAGAA
TCTGTTGCTGGCTTCGAAGCTCAAGGGTGCTGCGGTGAAGCTGGCAGACTTTGGCCTGGCCATAGAGGTT
GAGGGAGAGCAGCAGGCATGGTTTGGGTTCGCAGGGACACCTGGATACCTCTCCCCAGAAGTGCTGCGGA
AGGACCCATACGGGAAGCCTGTGGACCTGTGGGCCTGTGGCGTCATCCTGTATATCTTGCTGGTTGGGTA
TCCCCCATTCTGGGATGAGGACCAGCACCGCCTGTACCAGCAGATCAAAGCTGGTGCCTACGATTTCCCA
TCACCAGAATGGGACACCGTCACCCCGGAAGCCAAGGATCTGATCAATAAGATGCTGACCATCAACCCGT
CCAAACGCATCACGGCCGCTGAGGCTCTCAAGCACCCCTGGATCTCGCACCGCTCCAAGCTTCTGGAACG
CATTGAAAAAAACTTTGTGATTACCGATCCGCGCCTGCCGGATAACCCGATTATTTTTGCGAGCGATAGC
TTTCTGCAGCTGACCGAATATAGCCGCGAAGAAATTCTGGGCCGCAACTGCCGCTTTCTGCAGGGCCCGG
AAACCGATCGCGCGACCGTGCGCAAAATTCGCGATGCGATTGATAACCAGACCGAAGTGACCGTGCAGCT
GATTAACTATACCAAAAGCGGCAAAAAATTTTGGAACCTGTTTCATCTGCAGCCGATGCGCGATCAGAAA
GGCGATGTGCAGTATTTTATTGGCGTGCAGCTGGATGGCACCGAACATGTGCGCGATGCGGCGGAACGCG
AAGGCGTGATGCTGATTAAAAAAACCGCGGAAAACATTGATGAAGCGGCGAAAGAGCTCGAATTCGCCAA
GTGCATGCACAGACAGGAGACCGTGGACTGCCTGAAGAAGTTCAATGCCAGGAGGAAACTGAAGGGAGCC
ATCCTCACCACTATGCTGGCCACCAGGAACTTCTCCGTGCGCAAACAGGAAATTATCAAAGTGACAGAGC
AGCTGATCGAAGCCATAAGCAATGGAGACTTTGAATCCTACACGAAGATGTGCGACCCTGGAATGACAGC
CTTTGAACCGGAGGCCCTGGGGAACCTGGTCGAGGGCCTGGACCTTCATCGATTCTATTTTGAAAACCTG
TGGTCCCGGAACAGCAAGCCCGTGCACACCACCATCCTGAACCCTCACGTCCACCTGATGGGTGACGAGT
CAGCCTGCATCACCTACATCCGCACCACTCAGTACCTGGATGCGGGTGGCATCCCCCGCACGGCCCAGTC
AGAGGAGACCCGTGTCTGGCACCGCAGGGATGGAAAATGGCAGATCGTCCACTTCCACAGATCAGGGGCG
CCCTCCGTCCTGCCCCATGGATCCTAAGCGGCCGCGACACTAGATCATAATCAGCCATACCACATTTGTA
GAGGTTTTACTTGCTTTAAAAAACCTCCCACACCTCCCCCTGAACCTGAAACATAAAATGAATGCAATTG
TTGTTGTTAACTTGTTTATTGCAGCTTATAATGGTTACAAATAAAGCAATAGCATCACAAATTTCACAAA
TAAAGCATTTTTTTCACTGCATTCTAGTTGTGGTTTGTCCAAACTCATCAATGTATCTTAACGC
[126 nt withheld, positions 3425-3550]
C
[91 nt withheld, positions 3552-3642]
A
[49 nt withheld, positions 3644-3692]
CCTTTGACGTTGGAGTCCACGTTCTTT
[37 nt withheld, positions 3720-3756]
ACCCTATCTCGGTCTATTCTTTTGATTTATAAGGGATTTTGCCGATTTCGGCCTATTGGTTAAAAAATGA
GCTGATTTAACAAAAATTTAACGCGAATTTTAACAAAATATTAACGCTTACAATTTCCTCTAGATAATAA
TGGTTTCTTAGACGTCAGGTGGCACTTTTCGGGGAAATGTGCGCGGAACCCCTATTTGTTTATTTTTCTA
AATACATTCAAATATGTATCCGCTCATGAGACAATAACCCTGATAAATGCTTCAATAATATTGAAAAAGG
AAGAGTATGAGTATTCAACATTTCCGTGTCGCCCTTATTCCCTTTTTTGCGGCATTTTGCCTTCCTGTTT
TTGCTCACCCAGAAACGCTGGTGAAAGTAAAAGATGCTGAAGATCAGTTGGGTGCACGAGTGGGTTACAT
CGAACTGGATCTCAACAGCGGTAAGATCCTTGAGAGTTTTCGCCCCGAAGAACGTTTTCCAATGATGAGC
ACTTTTAAAGTTCTGCTATGTGGCGCGGTATTATCCCGTATTGACGCCGGGCAAGAGCAACTCGGTCGCC
GCATACACTATTCTCAGAATGACTTGGTTGAGTACTCACCAGTCACAGAAAAGCATCTTACGGATGGCAT
GACAGTAAGAGAATTATGCAGTGCTGCCATAACCATGAGTGATAACACTGCGGCCAACTTACTTCTGACA
ACGATCGGAGGACCGAAGGAGCTAACCGCTTTTTTGCACAACATGGGGGATCATGTAACTCGCCTTGATC
GTTGGGAACCGGAGCTGAATGAAGCCATACCAAACGACGAGCGTGACACCACGATGCCTGTAGCAATGGC
AACAACGTTGCGCAAACTATTAACTGGCGAACTACTTACTCTAGCTTCCCGGCAACAACTGATAGACTGG
ATGGAGGCGGATAAAGTTGCAGGACCACTTCTGCGCTCGGCCCTTCCGGCTGGCTGGTTTATTGCTGATA
AATCTGGAGCCGGTGAGCGTGGGTCTCGCGGTATCATTGCAGCACTGGGGCCAGATGGTAAGCCCTCCCG
TATCGTAGTTATCTACACGACGGGGAGTCAGGCAACTATGGATGAACGAAATAGACAGATCGCTGAGATA
GGTGCCTCACTGATTAAGCATTGGTAACTGTCAGACCAAGTTTACTCATATATACTTTAGATTGATTTAA
AACTTCATTTTTAATTTAAAAGGATCTAGGTGAAGATCCTTTTTGATAATCTCATGACCAAAATCCCTTA
ACGTGAGTTTTCGTTCCACTGAGCGTCAGACCCCGTAGAAAAGATCAAAGGATCTTCTTGAGATCCTTTT
TTTCTGCGCGTAATCTGCTGCTTGCAAACAAAAAAACCACCGCTACCAGCGGTGGTTTGTTTGCCGGATC
AAGAGCTACCAACTCTTTTTCCGAAGGTAACTGGCTTCAGCAGAGCGCAGATACCAAATACTGTTCTTCT
AGTGTAGCCGTAGTTAGGCCACCACTTCAAGAACTCTGTAGCACCGCCTACATACCTCGCTCTGCTAATC
CTGTTACCAGTGGCTGCTGCCAGTGGCGATAAGTCGTGTCTTACCGGGTTGGACTCAAGACGATAGTTAC
CGGATAAGGCGCAGCGGTCGGGCTGAACGGGGGGTTCGTGCACACAGCCCAGCTTGGAGCGAACGACCTA
CACCGAACTGAGATACCTACAGCGTGAGCTATGAGAAAGCGCCACGCTTCCCGAAGGGAGAAAGGCGGAC
AGGTATCCGGTAAGCGGCAGGGTCGGAACAGGAGAGCGCACGAGGGAGCTTCCAGGGGGAAACGCCTGGT
ATCTTTATAGTCCTGTCGGGTTTCGCCACCTCTGACTTGAGCGTCGATTTTTGTGATGCTCGTCAGGGGG
GCGGAGCCTATGGAAAAACGCCAGCAACGCGGCCTTTTTACGGTTCCTGGCCTTTTGCTGGCCTTTTGCT
CACATGGCTCGACAGA
